Addgene plasmid #156465: pETM33_Nsp1
Purpose: Bacterial expression of Sars-CoV2 Nsp1 protein with His-tag and GST-tag
Depositing lab: Ylva Ivarsson. Depositing organization: Uppsala University. Publication: Identification of motif-based interactions between SARS-CoV-2 protein domains and human peptide ligands pinpoint antiviral targets. Mihalic F, Benz C, Kassa E, Lindqvist R, Simonetti L, Inturi R, Aronsson H, Andersson E, Chi CN, Davey NE, Overby AK, Jemth P, Ivarsson Y. Nat Commun. 2023 Sep 13;14(1):5636. doi: 10.1038/s41467-023-41312-8. PubMed 37704626.
Backbone
  Vector backbone: pETM33
  Backbone size w/o insert (bp): 6017
  Vector type: Bacterial Expression
Growth in bacteria
  Bacterial resistance: Kanamycin, 50 μg/mL
  Growth temperature: 37°C
  Growth strain: DH5alpha
  Growth instructions: Growth in BL21 DE3 gold 37˚C after induction with 1mM 16hours 18˚C
  Copy number: High Copy
Gene/Insert
  Gene/Insert name: Nsp1
  Species: Synthetic; Severe acute respiratory syndrome coronavirus 2
  Mutation: Gene insert is codon optimized for Ecoli.
  Entrez Gene: ORF1ab (a.k.a. GU280_gp01)
  Promoter: T7/LacO
  Tag / fusion protein: His-GST (N terminal on backbone)
  Cloning method: Restriction Enzyme; 5′ cloning site Nco1 (destroyed during cloning); 3′ cloning site EcoR1 (destroyed during cloning)
  Sequencing primers: 5′ CGGATCTGGAAGTTCTGTTCC; 3′ GAGTGCGGCCGCAAGCTTG
Terms and licenses: Academic/Nonprofit Terms; Industry Terms: Not Available to Industry
Depositor comments: insert amino acid sequence: GHVQLSLPVLQVRDVLVRGFGDSVEEVLSEARQHLKDGTCGLVEVEKGVLPQLEQPYVFIKRSDARTAPHGHVMVELVAELEGIQYGRSGETLGVLVPHVGEIPVAYRKVLLRKNG
How to cite: pETM33_Nsp1 was a gift from Ylva Ivarsson (Addgene plasmid # 156465 ; http://n2t.net/addgene:156465 ; RRID:Addgene_156465)
