[The description below was written by a language model from this plasmid's Addgene catalogue record and pLannotate feature annotations shown in this document.]
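Description:
pETM33_Nsp1 is a bacterial expression plasmid built on the pETM33 backbone (a pET-style vector) for producing SARS-CoV-2 non-structural protein 1 (Nsp1), a product of the viral ORF1ab gene, as an N-terminally His- and GST-tagged fusion in E. coli. It is propagated through a ColE1/pMB1-type origin and selected with kanamycin via an aminoglycoside phosphotransferase gene. The catalogue lists it as high copy, although the annotated backbone also carries the rop gene and bom region typical of pBR322-derived pET vectors. An f1 phage origin is present as well, along with short tetracycline-resistance remnants that are backbone leftovers rather than functional markers.

The expression cassette consists of a T7 promoter followed by a lac operator and the strong T7 gene 10 ribosome binding site. These drive an open reading frame that begins with a 6xHis tag and Schistosoma japonicum glutathione S-transferase, and it ends at a T7 terminator. The synthetic, E. coli codon-optimized Nsp1 sequence was inserted downstream of GST by restriction cloning, with both cloning sites destroyed. It is not annotated by name in the feature table but corresponds to the unannotated gap between GST and the terminator region. A second His-tag fragment detected downstream of the insert is probably vector sequence, and the record does not indicate whether it is translated. A plasmid-borne lacI gene supplies lac repressor, so transcription stays off until an inducer such as IPTG is added in a host expressing T7 RNA polymerase, such as a BL21(DE3) strain. The dual tags allow purification on nickel or glutathione resins. The associated work used such proteins to map motif-based interactions between SARS-CoV-2 protein domains and human peptide ligands.
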