Features (pLannotate 1.2.2; 20 found; start..end, strand, type, name):
      1..589     +  rep_origin     ori: high-copy-number ColE1/pMB1/pBR322/pUC origin of replication
    775..914     -  misc_feature   bom: basis of mobility region from pBR322
   1016..1207    -  CDS            rop: Rop protein, which maintains plasmids at low copy number; rop
   1224..1604    +  CDS            YPB1_ECOLX: Protein predicted: Swiss-Prot protein existence level 4. From Escherichia coli.
   1676..1967    -  CDS            TcR (fragment): tetracycline efflux protein; tet; confers resistance to tetracycline
   1982..2003    -  protein_bind   CAP binding site: CAP binding activates transcription in the presence of cAMP. E. coli catabolite activator protein
   2016..3098    -  CDS            lacI: lac repressor; lacI; The lac repressor binds to the lac operator to inhibit transcription in E. coli. This inhibition can be relieved by adding lactose or isopropyl-β-D-thiogalactopyranoside (IPTG).
   3099..3176    -  promoter       lacI promoter: lacI
   3184..3463    -  CDS            TcR (fragment): tetracycline efflux protein; tet; confers resistance to tetracycline
   3485..3503    +  promoter       T7 promoter: promoter for bacteriophage T7 RNA polymerase
   3504..3528    +  protein_bind   lac operator: The lac repressor binds to the lac operator to inhibit transcription in E. coli. This inhibition can be relieved by adding lactose or isopropyl-β-D-thiogalactopyranoside (IPTG). lac repressor encoded by lacI
   3543..3565    +  RBS            RBS: efficient ribosome binding site from bacteriophage T7 gene 10 (Olins and Rangwala, 1989)
   3578..3595    +  CDS            7xHis (fragment): 6xHis affinity tag
   3614..4267    +  CDS            GST26_SCHJA: Experimental evidence at protein level: Swiss-Prot protein existence level 1. GST isoenzymes appear to play a central role in the parasite detoxification system. Other functions are also suspected including a role in increasing the solubility of haematin in the parasite gut. From Schistosoma japonicum (Blood fluke).
   4695..4712    +  CDS            9xHis (fragment): 9xHis affinity tag
   4722..4771    +  CDS            SET1 (fragment): solubility-enhancement tag derived from T7 phage gene 10B
   4779..4826    +  terminator     T7 terminator: transcription terminator for bacteriophage T7 RNA polymerase
   4863..5291    +  rep_origin     f1 ori (sequence partly withheld): f1 bacteriophage origin of replication; arrow indicates direction of (+) strand synthesis
   5344..5401    +  promoter       AmpR promoter (fragment): bla
   5410..6225    -  CDS            KanR: aminoglycoside phosphotransferase; aph(3')-Ia; confers resistance to kanamycin in bacteria or G418 (Geneticin®) in eukaryotes
>Addgene plasmid #156465 | pETM33_Nsp1 | addgene full sequence | sequence record 307729 | Addgene NGS Result
TTGAGATCCTTTTTTTCTGCGCGTAATCTGCTGCTTGCAAACAAAAAAACCACCGCTACCAGCGGTGGTT
TGTTTGCCGGATCAAGAGCTACCAACTCTTTTTCCGAAGGTAACTGGCTTCAGCAGAGCGCAGATACCAA
ATACTGTCCTTCTAGTGTAGCCGTAGTTAGGCCACCACTTCAAGAACTCTGTAGCACCGCCTACATACCT
CGCTCTGCTAATCCTGTTACCAGTGGCTGCTGCCAGTGGCGATAAGTCGTGTCTTACCGGGTTGGACTCA
AGACGATAGTTACCGGATAAGGCGCAGCGGTCGGGCTGAACGGGGGGTTCGTGCACACAGCCCAGCTTGG
AGCGAACGACCTACACCGAACTGAGATACCTACAGCGTGAGCTATGAGAAAGCGCCACGCTTCCCGAAGG
GAGAAAGGCGGACAGGTATCCGGTAAGCGGCAGGGTCGGAACAGGAGAGCGCACGAGGGAGCTTCCAGGG
GGAAACGCCTGGTATCTTTATAGTCCTGTCGGGTTTCGCCACCTCTGACTTGAGCGTCGATTTTTGTGAT
GCTCGTCAGGGGGGCGGAGCCTATGGAAAAACGCCAGCAACGCGGCCTTTTTACGGTTCCTGGCCTTTTG
CTGGCCTTTTGCTCACATGTTCTTTCCTGCGTTATCCCCTGATTCTGTGGATAACCGTATTACCGCCTTT
GAGTGAGCTGATACCGCTCGCCGCAGCCGAACGACCGAGCGCAGCGAGTCAGTGAGCGAGGAAGCGGAAG
AGCGCCTGATGCGGTATTTTCTCCTTACGCATCTGTGCGGTATTTCACACCGCAATGGTGCACTCTCAGT
ACAATCTGCTCTGATGCCGCATAGTTAAGCCAGTATACACTCCGCTATCGCTACGTGACTGGGTCATGGC
TGCGCCCCGACACCCGCCAACACCCGCTGACGCGCCCTGACGGGCTTGTCTGCTCCCGGCATCCGCTTAC
AGACAAGCTGTGACCGTCTCCGGGAGCTGCATGTGTCAGAGGTTTTCACCGTCATCACCGAAACGCGCGA
GGCAGCTGCGGTAAAGCTCATCAGCGTGGTCGTGAAGCGATTCACAGATGTCTGCCTGTTCATCCGCGTC
CAGCTCGTTGAGTTTCTCCAGAAGCGTTAATGTCTGGCTTCTGATAAAGCGGGCCATGTTAAGGGCGGTT
TTTTCCTGTTTGGTCACTGATGCCTCCGTGTAAGGGGGATTTCTGTTCATGGGGGTAATGATACCGATGA
AACGAGAGAGGATGCTCACGATACGGGTTACTGATGATGAACATGCCCGGTTACTGGAACGTTGTGAGGG
TAAACAACTGGCGGTATGGATGCGGCGGGACCAGAGAAAAATCACTCAGGGTCAATGCCAGCGCTTCGTT
AATACAGATGTAGGTGTTCCACAGGGTAGCCAGCAGCATCCTGCGATGCAGATCCGGAACATAATGGTGC
AGGGCGCTGACTTCCGCGTTTCCAGACTTTACGAAACACGGAAACCGAAGACCATTCATGTTGTTGCTCA
GGTCGCAGACGTTTTGCAGCAGCAGTCGCTTCACGTTCGCTCGCGTATCGGTGATTCATTCTGCTAACCA
GTAAGGCAACCCCGCCAGCCTAGCCGGGTCCTCAACGACAGGAGCACGATCATGCGCACCCGTGGGGCCG
CCATGCCGGCGATAATGGCCTGCTTCTCGCCGAAACGTTTGGTGGCGGGACCAGTGACGAAGGCTTGAGC
GAGGGCGTGCAAGATTCCGAATACCGCAAGCGACAGGCCGATCATCGTCGCGCTCCAGCGAAAGCGGTCC
TCGCCGAAAATGACCCAGAGCGCTGCCGGCACCTGTCCTACGAGTTGCATGATAAAGAAGACAGTCATAA
GTGCGGCGACGATAGTCATGCCCCGCGCCCACCGGAAGGAGCTGACTGGGTTGAAGGCTCTCAAGGGCAT
CGGTCGAGATCCCGGTGCCTAATGAGTGAGCTAACTTACATTAATTGCGTTGCGCTCACTGCCCGCTTTC
CAGTCGGGAAACCTGTCGTGCCAGCTGCATTAATGAATCGGCCAACGCGCGGGGAGAGGCGGTTTGCGTA
TTGGGCGCCAGGGTGGTTTTTCTTTTCACCAGTGAGACGGGCAACAGCTGATTGCCCTTCACCGCCTGGC
CCTGAGAGAGTTGCAGCAAGCGGTCCACGCTGGTTTGCCCCAGCAGGCGAAAATCCTGTTTGATGGTGGT
TAACGGCGGGATATAACATGAGCTGTCTTCGGTATCGTCGTATCCCACTACCGAGATATCCGCACCAACG
CGCAGCCCGGACTCGGTAATGGCGCGCATTGCGCCCAGCGCCATCTGATCGTTGGCAACCAGCATCGCAG
TGGGAACGATGCCCTCATTCAGCATTTGCATGGTTTGTTGAAAACCGGACATGGCACTCCAGTCGCCTTC
CCGTTCCGCTATCGGCTGAATTTGATTGCGAGTGAGATATTTATGCCAGCCAGCCAGACGCAGACGCGCC
GAGACAGAACTTAATGGGCCCGCTAACAGCGCGATTTGCTGGTGACCCAATGCGACCAGATGCTCCACGC
CCAGTCGCGTACCGTCTTCATGGGAGAAAATAATACTGTTGATGGGTGTCTGGTCAGAGACATCAAGAAA
TAACGCCGGAACATTAGTGCAGGCAGCTTCCACAGCAATGGCATCCTGGTCATCCAGCGGATAGTTAATG
ATCAGCCCACTGACGCGTTGCGCGAGAAGATTGTGCACCGCCGCTTTACAGGCTTCGACGCCGCTTCGTT
CTACCATCGACACCACCACGCTGGCACCCAGTTGATCGGCGCGAGATTTAATCGCCGCGACAATTTGCGA
CGGCGCGTGCAGGGCCAGACTGGAGGTGGCAACGCCAATCAGCAACGACTGTTTGCCCGCCAGTTGTTGT
GCCACGCGGTTGGGAATGTAATTCAGCTCCGCCATCGCCGCTTCCACTTTTTCCCGCGTTTTCGCAGAAA
CGTGGCTGGCCTGGTTCACCACGCGGGAAACGGTCTGATAAGAGACACCGGCATACTCTGCGACATCGTA
TAACGTTACTGGTTTCACATTCACCACCCTGAATTGACTCTCTTCCGGGCGCTATCATGCCATACCGCGA
AAGGTTTTGCGCCATTCGATGGTGTCCGGGATCTCGACGCTCTCCCTTATGCGACTCCTGCATTAGGAAG
CAGCCCAGTAGTAGGTTGAGGCCGTTGAGCACCGCCGCCGCAAGGAATGGTGCATGCAAGGAGATGGCGC
CCAACAGTCCCCCGGCCACGGGGCCTGCCACCATACCCACGCCGAAACAAGCGCTCATGAGCCCGAAGTG
GCGAGCCCGATCTTCCCCATCGGTGATGTCGGCGATATAGGCGCCAGCAACCGCACCTGTGGCGCCGGTG
ATGCCGGCCACGATGCGTCCGGCGTAGAGGATCGAGATCTCGATCCCGCGAAATTAATACGACTCACTAT
AGGGGAATTGTGAGCGGATAACAATTCCCCTCTAGAAATAATTTTGTTTAACTTTAAGAAGGAGATATAC
CATGAAACATCACCATCACCATCACAACACTAGTAGCAATTCCATGTCCCCTATACTAGGTTATTGGAAA
ATTAAGGGCCTTGTGCAACCCACTCGACTTCTTTTGGAATATCTTGAAGAAAAATATGAAGAGCATTTGT
ATGAGCGCGATGAAGGTGATAAATGGCGAAACAAAAAGTTTGAATTGGGTTTGGAGTTTCCCAATCTTCC
TTATTATATTGATGGTGATGTTAAATTAACACAGTCTATGGCCATCATACGTTATATAGCTGACAAGCAC
AACATGTTGGGTGGTTGTCCAAAAGAGCGTGCAGAGATTTCAATGCTTGAAGGAGCGGTTTTGGATATTA
GATACGGTGTTTCGAGAATTGCATATAGTAAAGACTTTGAAACTCTCAAAGTTGATTTTCTTAGCAAGCT
ACCTGAAATGCTGAAAATGTTCGAAGATCGTTTATGTCATAAAACATATTTAAATGGTGATCATGTAACC
CATCCTGACTTCATGTTGTATGACGCTCTTGATGTTGTTTTATACATGGACCCAATGTGCCTGGATGCGT
TCCCAAAATTAGTTTGTTTTAAAAAACGTATTGAAGCTATCCCACAAATTGATAAGTACTTGAAATCCAG
CAAGTATATAGCATGGCCTTTGCAGGGCTGGCAAGCCACGTTTGGTGGTGGCGACCATCCTCCAAAATCG
GATCTGGAAGTTCTGTTCCAGGGGCCCATGGACGGTCACGTTCAGCTGAGCCTGCCGGTGCTGCAAGTTC
GTGACGTGCTGGTTCGTGGTTTCGGCGATAGCGTGGAGGAAGTTCTGAGCGAGGCGCGTCAGCACCTGAA
GGACGGCACCTGCGGTCTGGTTGAGGTGGAAAAAGGCGTTCTGCCGCAGCTGGAGCAACCGTACGTGTTT
ATCAAACGTAGCGATGCGCGTACCGCGCCGCACGGTCATGTGATGGTTGAACTGGTGGCGGAGCTGGAAG
GCATCCAATACGGTCGTAGCGGCGAAACCCTGGGTGTGCTGGTTCCGCATGTGGGTGAAATTCCGGTTGC
GTATCGTAAGGTGCTGCTGCGTAAAAACGGTTAAGAATTCGAGCTCCGTCGACAAGCTTGCGGCCGCACT
CGAGCACCACCACCACCACCACTGAGATCCGGCTGCTAACAAAGCCCGAAAGGAAGCTGAGTTGGCTGCT
GCCACCGCTGAGCAATAACTAGCATAACCCCTTGGGGCCTCTAAACGGGTCTTGAGGGGTTTTTTGCTGA
AAGGAGGAACTATATCCGGATTGGCGAATGGG
[124 nt withheld, positions 4863-4986]
C
[91 nt withheld, positions 4988-5078]
A
[49 nt withheld, positions 5080-5128]
CCTTTGACGTTGGAGTCCACGTTCTTTAATAGTGGACTCTTGTTCCAAACTGGAACAACACTCAACCCTA
TCTCGGTCTATTCTTTTGATTTATAAGGGATTTTGCCGATTTCGGCCTATTGGTTAAAAAATGAGCTGAT
TTAACAAAAATTTAACGCGAATTTTAACAAAATATTAACGCTTACAATTTAGGTGGCACTTTTCGGGGAA
ATGTGCGCGGAACCCCTATTTGTTTATTTTTCTAAATACATTCAAATATGTATCCGCTCATGAATTAATT
CTTAGAAAAACTCATCGAGCATCAAATGAAACTGCAATTTATTCATATCAGGATTATCAATACCATATTT
TTGAAAAAGCCGTTTCTGTAATGAAGGAGAAAACTCACCGAGGCAGTTCCATAGGATGGCAAGATCCTGG
TATCGGTCTGCGATTCCGACTCGTCCAACATCAATACAACCTATTAATTTCCCCTCGTCAAAAATAAGGT
TATCAAGTGAGAAATCACCATGAGTGACGACTGAATCCGGTGAGAATGGCAAAAGTTTATGCATTTCTTT
CCAGACTTGTTCAACAGGCCAGCCATTACGCTCGTCATCAAAATCACTCGCATCAACCAAACCGTTATTC
ATTCGTGATTGCGCCTGAGCGAGACGAAATACGCGATCGCTGTTAAAAGGACAATTACAAACAGGAATCG
AATGCAACCGGCGCAGGAACACTGCCAGCGCATCAACAATATTTTCACCTGAATCAGGATATTCTTCTAA
TACCTGGAATGCTGTTTTCCCGGGGATCGCAGTGGTGAGTAACCATGCATCATCAGGAGTACGGATAAAA
TGCTTGATGGTCGGAAGAGGCATAAATTCCGTCAGCCAGTTTAGTCTGACCATCTCATCTGTAACATCAT
TGGCAACGCTACCTTTGCCATGTTTCAGAAACAACTCTGGCGCATCGGGCTTCCCATACAATCGATAGAT
TGTCGCACCTGATTGCCCGACATTATCGCGAGCCCATTTATACCCATATAAATCAGCATCCATGTTGGAA
TTTAATCGCGGCCTAGAGCAAGACGTTTCCCGTTGAATATGGCTCATAACACCCCTTGTATTACTGTTTA
TGTAAGCAGACAGTTTTATTGTTCATGACCAAAATCCCTTAACGTGAGTTTTCGTTCCACTGAGCGTCAG
ACCCCGTAGAAAAGATCAAAGGATCTTC
